>Addgene plasmid #218871 | pGP-AAV-GFAP-iGABASnFR2-WPRE | addgene full sequence | sequence record 433407 | Addgene NGS Result
GTTGGGAAGGGCGATCGGTGCGGGCCTCTTCGCTATTACGCCAGCTGCGCGCTCGCTCGCTCACTGAGGC
CGCCCGGGCAAAGCCCGGGCGTCGGGCGACCTTTGGTCGCCCGGCCTCAGTGAGCGAGCGAGCGCGCAGA
GAGGGAGTGGCCAACTCCATCACTAGGGGTTCCTTGTAGTTAATGATTAACCCGCCATGCTACTTATCTA
CGTAGCCATGCTCTAGGAAGATCCAACATATCCTGGTGTGGAGTAGGGGACGCTGCTCTGACAGAGGCTC
GGGGGCCTGAGCTGGCTCTGTGAGCTGGGGAGGAGGCAGACAGCCAGGCCTTTGTCTGCAAGCAGACCTG
GCAGCATTGGGCTGGCCGCCCCCCAGGGCCTCCTCTTCATGCCCAGTGAATGACTCACCTTGGCACAGAC
ACAATGTTCGGGGTGGGCACAGTGCCTGCTTCCCGCCGCACCCCAGCCCCCCTCAAATGCCTTCCGAGAA
GCCCATTGAGCAGGGGGCTTGCATTGCACCCCAGCCTGACAGCCTGGCATCTTGGGATAAAAGCAGCACA
GCCCCCTAGGGGCTGCCCTTGCTGTGTGGCGCCACCGGCGGTGGAGAACAAGGCTCTATTCAGCCTGTGC
CCAGGAAAGGGGATCAGGGGATGCCCAGGCATGGACAGTGGGTGGCAGGGGGGGAGAGGAGGGCTGTCTG
CTTCCCAGAAGTCCAAGGACACAAATGGGTGAGGGGAGAGCTCTCCCCATAGCTGGGCTGCGGCCCAACC
CCACCCCCTCAGGCTATGCCAGGGGGTGTTGCCAGGGGCACCCGGGCATCGCCAGTCTAGCCCACTCCTT
CATAAAGCCCTCGCATCCCAGGAGCGAGCAGAGCCAGAGCAGGTTGGAGAGGAGACGCATCACCTCCGCT
GCTCGCGGGGATCCACCCGCCACCATGGAGACAGACACACTCCTGCTATGGGTACTGCTGCTCTGGGTTC
CAGGTTCCACTGGTGACAGATCTGAAAGCATCAATTTCGTGAGCTGGGGCGGTAGCACCCAGGATGCGCA
GAAGCAGGCCTGGGCCGACCCGTTCAGCAAGGCCAGCGGCATTACCGTGGTCCAGGATGGGCCCACCGAC
TACGGCAAACTCAAGGCCATGGTCGAAAGCGGCAACGTGCAGTGGGACGTGGTGGATGTAGAGGCCGACT
TCGCCTTGCGCGCCGCCGCCGAAGGCCTGCTCGAACCCCTGGATTTCTCGGTGATCCAGCGCGACAAGAT
CGATCCGCGGTTCGTGAGTGACCATGGAGTGGGGGCCTTCCTGTACTCTTACGTGCTCGGCTACAACGAA
GGCAAGCTCGGAGCCAGCAAGCCCCAGGACTGGACCGCGCTGTTCGACACCAAGACCTACCCCGGCAAAC
GCGCCCTCTACAAATGGCCGAGCCCTGGCGTGCTCGAACTGGCCCTGCTCGCCGACGGCGTACCGGCCGA
CAAGCTCTACCCGCTGGACCTGGACCGCGCCTTCAAGAAACTCGACACCATCAAGAAAGACATCGTCTGG
TGGGGCGGCGGTGCACAGTCGCAGCAGCTGCTGGCCTCCGGCGAAGTCAGCATGGGCCAGTTCTGGAACG
GTCGCATCCACGCCCTGCAAGAAGACGGCGCGCCAGTGGGCGTGAGCTGGAAGCAGAACCTGGTGATGGC
CGACATCCTCGTCGTGCCTAAAGGCACGAAGAACAAAGCCGCCGCGATGAAGTTCCTGGCCAGTGCCAGC
AGCGCCAAAGGCCAGGACGACTTTTCCGCCCTGACCGCCTATGCTCCAGTGAACATCGACAGTGTGCAGC
GCCTCGACCTTGCGCAGGTCCGGATCACCGCCGACAAGCAGAAGAACGGCATCATGGCGAACTTCAAGAT
CCGCCACAACGTGGAGGACGGCAGCGTGCAGAGCGCCGACCACTACCAGCAGAACACCCCCATCGGCGAC
GGCCCCGTGCTGCTGCCCGACAACCACTACCTGAGCACCCAGTCCGTGCTGAGCAAAGACCCCAACGAGA
AGCGCGATCACATGGTCCTGCTGGAGTTCGTGACCGCCGCCGGGATCACTCTCGGCATGGACGAGCTGTA
CAAGGGCGGTACCGGAGGGAGCATGAGCAAGGGCGAGGAGCTGTTCACCGGGGTGGTGCCCATCCTGGTC
GAGCTGGACGGCGACGTAAACGGCCACAAGTTCAGCGTGCGCGGCGAGGGCGAGGGCGATGCCACCAACG
GCAAGCTGACCCTGAAGTTCATCTGCACCACCGGCAAGCTGCCCGTGCCCTGGCCCACCCTCGTGACCAC
CCTGACCTACGGCGTGCAGTGCTTCAGCCGCTACCCCGACCACATGAAGCAGCACGACTTCTTCAAGTCC
GCCATGCCCGAAGGCTACGTCCAGGAGCGCACCATCAGCTTCAAGGACGACGGCACCTACAAGACCCGCG
CCGAGGTGAAGTTCGAGGGCGACACCCTGGTGAACCGCATCGAGCTGAAGGGCATCGACTTCAAGGAGGA
CGGCAACATCCTGGGGCACAAGCTGGAGTACAACTGGAACGCCAACCTGGCACCGAACCTGCCGACCGCC
TACGTCAAGGATCAGATCACCCTCGATTTCGCCTACTGGGCCAAGAACGGTCCGGCCATTGCGACACGGT
GGAATGAATGGCTAGTCAAACTGCAGGTCGACGAACAAAAACTCATCTCAGAAGAGGATCTGAATGCTGT
GGGCCAGGACACGCAGGAGGTCATCGTGGTGCCACACTCCTTGCCCTTTAAGGTGGTGGTGATCTCAGCC
ATCCTGGCCCTGGTGGTGCTCACCATCATCTCCCTTATCATCCTCATCATGCTTTGGCAGAAGAAGCCAC
GTTAAAAGCTTATCGATAATCAACCTCTGGATTACAAAATTTGTGAAAGATTGACTGGTATTCTTAACTA
TGTTGCTCCTTTTACGCTATGTGGATACGCTGCTTTAATGCCTTTGTATCATGCTATTGCTTCCCGTATG
GCTTTCATTTTCTCCTCCTTGTATAAATCCTGGTTGCTGTCTCTTTATGAGGAGTTGTGGCCCGTTGTCA
GGCAACGTGGCGTGGTGTGCACTGTGTTTGCTGACGCAACCCCCACTGGTTGGGGCATTGCCACCACCTG
TCAGCTCCTTTCCGGGACTTTCGCTTTCCCCCTCCCTATTGCCACGGCGGAACTCATCGCCGCCTGCCTT
GCCCGCTGCTGGACAGGGGCTCGGCTGTTGGGCACTGACAATTCCGTGGTGTTGTCGGGGAAATCATCGT
CCTTTCCTTGGCTGCTCGCCTGTGTTGCCACCTGGATTCTGCGCGGGACGTCCTTCTGCTACGTCCCTTC
GGCCCTCAATCCAGCGGACCTTCCTTCCCGCGGCCTGCTGCCGGCTCTGCGGCCTCTTCCGCGTCTTCGC
CTTCGCCCTCAGACGAGTCGGATCTCCCTTTGGGCCGCCTCCCCGCATCGATACCGTCGACCTCGACCCG
GGCGGCCGCTTCGAGCAGACATGATAAGATACATTGATGAGTTTGGACAAACCACAACTAGAATGCAGTG
AAAAAAATGCTTTATTTGTGAAATTTGTGATGCTATTGCTTTATTTGTAACCATTATAAGCTGCAATAAA
CAAGTTAACAACAACAATTGCATTCATTTTATGTTTCAGGTTCAGGGGGAGATGTGGGAGGTTTTTTAAA
GCAAGTAAAACCTCTACAAATGTGGTAAAATCGATAAGGATCTTCCTAGAGCATGGCTACGTAGATAAGT
AGCATGGCGGGTTAATCATTAACTACAAGGAACCCCTAGTGATGGAGTTGGCCACTCCCTCTCTGCGCGC
TCGCTCGCTCACTGAGGCCGGGCGACCAAAGGTCGCCCGACGCCCGGGCTTTGCCCGGGCGGCCTCAGTG
AGCGAGCGAGCGCGCAGCTGCATTAATGAATCGGCCAACGCGCGGGGAGAGGCGGTTTGCGTATTGGGCG
CTCTTCCGCTTCCTCGCTCACTGACTCGCTGCGCTCGGTCGTTCGGCTGCGGCGAGCGGTATCAGCTCAC
TCAAAGGCGGTAATACGGTTATCCACAGAATCAGGGGATAACGCAGGAAAGAACATGTGAGCAAAAGGCC
AGCAAAAGGCCAGGAACCGTAAAAAGGCCGCGTTGCTGGCGTTTTTCCATAGGCTCCGCCCCCCTGACGA
GCATCACAAAAATCGACGCTCAAGTCAGAGGTGGCGAAACCCGACAGGACTATAAAGATACCAGGCGTTT
CCCCCTGGAAGCTCCCTCGTGCGCTCTCCTGTTCCGACCCTGCCGCTTACCGGATACCTGTCCGCCTTTC
TCCCTTCGGGAAGCGTGGCGCTTTCTCATAGCTCACGCTGTAGGTATCTCAGTTCGGTGTAGGTCGTTCG
CTCCAAGCTGGGCTGTGTGCACGAACCCCCCGTTCAGCCCGACCGCTGCGCCTTATCCGGTAACTATCGT
CTTGAGTCCAACCCGGTAAGACACGACTTATCGCCACTGGCAGCAGCCACTGGTAACAGGATTAGCAGAG
CGAGGTATGTAGGCGGTGCTACAGAGTTCTTGAAGTGGTGGCCTAACTACGGCTACACTAGAAGAACAGT
ATTTGGTATCTGCGCTCTGCTGAAGCCAGTTACCTTCGGAAAAAGAGTTGGTAGCTCTTGATCCGGCAAA
CAAACCACCGCTGGTAGCGGTGGTTTTTTTGTTTGCAAGCAGCAGATTACGCGCAGAAAAAAAGGATCTC
AAGAAGATCCTTTGATCTTTTCTACGGGGTCTGACGCTCAGTGGAACGAAAACTCACGTTAAGGGATTTT
GGTCATGAGATTATCAAAAAGGATCTTCACCTAGATCCTTTTAAATTAAAAATGAAGTTTTAAATCAATC
TAAAGTATATATGAGTAAACTTGGTCTGACAGTTACCAATGCTTAATCAGTGAGGCACCTATCTCAGCGA
TCTGTCTATTTCGTTCATCCATAGTTGCCTGACTCCCCGTCGTGTAGATAACTACGATACGGGAGGGCTT
ACCATCTGGCCCCAGTGCTGCAATGATACCGCGAGACCCACGCTCACCGGCTCCAGATTTATCAGCAATA
AACCAGCCAGCCGGAAGGGCCGAGCGCAGAAGTGGTCCTGCAACTTTATCCGCCTCCATCCAGTCTATTA
ATTGTTGCCGGGAAGCTAGAGTAAGTAGTTCGCCAGTTAATAGTTTGCGCAACGTTGTTGCCATTGCTAC
AGGCATCGTGGTGTCACGCTCGTCGTTTGGTATGGCTTCATTCAGCTCCGGTTCCCAACGATCAAGGCGA
GTTACATGATCCCCCATGTTGTGCAAAAAAGCGGTTAGCTCCTTCGGTCCTCCGATCGTTGTCAGAAGTA
AGTTGGCCGCAGTGTTATCACTCATGGTTATGGCAGCACTGCATAATTCTCTTACTGTCATGCCATCCGT
AAGATGCTTTTCGGTGACTGGTGAGTACTCAACCAAGTCATTCTGAGAATAGTGTATGCGGCGACCGAGT
TGCTCTTGCCCGGCGTCAATACGGGATAATACCGCGCCACATAGCAGAACTTTAAAAGTGCTCATCATTG
GAAAACGTTCTTCGGGGCGAAAACTCTCAAGGATCTTACCGCTGTTGAGATCCAGTTCGATGTAACCCAC
TCGTGCACCCAACTGATCTTCAGCATCTTTTACTTTCACCAGCGTTTCTGGGTGAGCAAAAACAGGAAGG
CAAAATGCCGCAAAAAAGGGAATAAGGGCGACACGGAAATGTTGAATACTCATACTCTTCCTTTTTCAAT
ATTATTGAAGCATTTATCAGGGTTATTGTCTCATGAGCGGATACATATTTGAATGTATTTAGAAAAATAA
ACAAATAGGGGTTCCGCGCACATTTCCCCGAAAAGTGCCACCTAAATTGTAAGCGTTAATATTTTGTTAA
AATTCGCGTTAAATTTTTGTTAAATCAGCTCATTTTTTAACCAATAGGCCGAAATCGGCAAAATCCCTTA
TAAATCAAAAGAATAGACCGAGATAGGGT
[37 nt withheld, positions 6050-6086]
AAAGAACGTGGACTCCAACGTCAAAGG
[49 nt withheld, positions 6114-6162]
T
[91 nt withheld, positions 6164-6254]
G
[124 nt withheld, positions 6256-6379]
CCCATTCGCCATTCAGGCTGCGCAACT
Features (pLannotate 1.2.2; 15 found; start..end, strand, type, name):
     42..174     -  repeat_region  AAV2 ITR (fragment): inverted terminal repeat of adeno-associated virus serotype 2 inverted
    935..997     +  sig_peptide    Igκ leader: leader sequence from mouse immunoglobulin κ light chain
   1829..2554    +  CDS            cEGFP: cEGFP is a basic (constitutively fluorescent) green fluorescent protein published in 2008, derived from Aequorea victoria.
   2726..2872    +  CDS            PDGFRβ TM domain: transmembrane domain from platelet derived growth factor receptor beta
   2888..3476    +  misc_feature   WPRE: woodchuck hepatitis virus posttranscriptional regulatory element
   3477..3496    +  misc_feature   MCS (fragment): pBluescript multiple cloning site
   3525..3646    -  polyA_signal   SV40 poly(A) signal: SV40 polyadenylation signal
   3669..3737    -  CDS            large T antigen (fragment): large T antigen from SV40 (simian virus 40)
   3808..3941    +  repeat_region  AAV2 ITR: inverted terminal repeat of adeno-associated virus serotype 2 inverted
   3935..3991    -  CDS            lacI (fragment): lac repressor; lacI; The lac repressor binds to the lac operator to inhibit transcription in E. coli. This inhibition can be relieved by adding lactose or isopropyl-β-D-thiogalactopyranoside (IPTG).
   4174..4762    -  rep_origin     ori: high-copy-number ColE1/pMB1/pBR322/pUC origin of replication
   4933..5793    -  CDS            AmpR: β-lactamase; bla; confers resistance to ampicillin, carbenicillin, and related antibiotics
   5794..5898    -  promoter       AmpR promoter: bla
   5951..6379    -  rep_origin     f1 ori (sequence partly withheld): f1 bacteriophage origin of replication; arrow indicates direction of (+) strand synthesis
   6384..47      -  CDS            lacZα (fragment) (across the origin): LacZα fragment of β-galactosidase; lacZ fragment
