[The description below was written by a language model from this plasmid's Addgene catalogue record and pLannotate feature annotations shown in this document.]
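Description:
pGP-AAV-GFAP-iGABASnFR2-WPRE is a 6.4 kb AAV transfer plasmid built on a pAAV-GFAP backbone for delivering an improved genetically encoded GABA sensor to mammalian cells. Two AAV2 inverted terminal repeats flank the expression cassette, so the region between them can be packaged into recombinant AAV particles when rep/cap and helper functions are supplied in trans. Outside the ITRs, the plasmid carries a high-copy ColE1/pUC-type origin and an ampicillin resistance gene with its own promoter for propagation and selection in E. coli. An f1 phage origin and small lacZα and lacI remnants are also present as backbone carryover.

The catalogue lists GFAP as the promoter, a choice generally used to direct expression to astrocytes. The automated annotation does not label this promoter, but an unannotated stretch between the left ITR and the start of the coding region is where it would lie. The 1,941 bp insert encodes iGABASnFR2 (variant 4409), which combines a Pseudomonas fluorescens-derived component with an Aequorea victoria GFP-type fluorescent protein and carries the S99A, F102Y, F104Y and L178S mutations. An Igκ leader peptide at the N-terminus and a PDGFRβ transmembrane domain at the C-terminus direct the sensor through the secretory pathway and anchor it on the outer cell surface, where it can report extracellular GABA. The record states that it responds with a positive change in fluorescence. A WPRE follows the coding sequence to enhance transcript stability and expression, and an SV40 polyadenylation signal is annotated downstream, along with a short SV40 large T fragment. The construct is intended for AAV-mediated sensor expression for fluorescence imaging of GABA signalling.
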