Addgene plasmid #218871: pGP-AAV-GFAP-iGABASnFR2-WPRE
Purpose: AAV-mediated expression of improved GABA sensor (positive change in fluorescence)
Depositing lab: GENIE Project. Depositing organization: HHMI, Janelia Research Campus. Publication: iGABASnFR2 is an improved genetically encoded protein sensor of GABA. Kolb I, Hasseman JP, Matsumoto A, Jensen TP, Kopach O, Arthur BJ, Zhang Y, Tsang A, Reep D, Tsegaye G, Zheng J, Patel RH, Looger LL, Marvin JS, Korff WL, Rusakov DA, Yonehara K, Turner GC. eLife. 2026 Mar 18;14:RP108319. doi: 10.7554/eLife.108319. PubMed 41848771.
Backbone
  Vector backbone: pAAV-GFAP
  Vector type: Mammalian Expression, AAV
Growth in bacteria
  Bacterial resistance: Ampicillin, 100 μg/mL
  Growth temperature: 37°C
  Growth strain: NEB Stable
  Copy number: High Copy
Gene/Insert
  Gene/Insert name: iGABASnFR2 (alt name: variant 4409)
  Species: Pseudomonas fluorescens, A. victoria (jellyfish)
  Insert size (bp): 1941
  Mutation: S99A F102Y F104Y L178S
  Promoter: GFAP
  Cloning method: Gibson Cloning
Terms and licenses: Academic/Nonprofit Terms; Industry Terms: Not Available to Industry
Depositor comments: Please visit https://doi.org/10.1101/2025.03.25.644953 for bioRxiv preprint.
How to cite: pGP-AAV-GFAP-iGABASnFR2-WPRE was a gift from GENIE Project (Addgene plasmid # 218871 ; http://n2t.net/addgene:218871 ; RRID:Addgene_218871) For viral preps, please replace (Addgene plasmid # 218871) in the above sentence with: (Addgene viral prep # 218871-AAV1) or (Addgene viral prep # 218871-AAV5)
