>Addgene plasmid #218871 | pGP-AAV-GFAP-iGABASnFR2-WPRE | depositor partial sequence | sequence record 427199 | iGABASnFR2
ATGGAGACAGACACACTCCTGCTATGGGTACTGCTGCTCTGGGTTCCAGGTTCCACTGGTGACAGATCTG
AAAGCATCAATTTCGTGAGCTGGGGCGGTAGCACCCAGGATGCGCAGAAGCAGGCCTGGGCCGACCCGTT
CAGCAAGGCCAGCGGCATTACCGTGGTCCAGGATGGGCCCACCGACTACGGCAAACTCAAGGCCATGGTC
GAAAGCGGCAACGTGCAGTGGGACGTGGTGGATGTAGAGGCCGACTTCGCCTTGCGCGCCGCCGCCGAAG
GCCTGCTCGAACCCCTGGATTTCTCGGTGATCCAGCGCGACAAGATCGATCCGCGGTTCGTGAGTGACCA
TGGAGTGGGGGCCTTCCTGTACTCTTACGTGCTCGGCTACAACGAAGGCAAGCTCGGAGCCAGCAAGCCC
CAGGACTGGACCGCGCTGTTCGACACCAAGACCTACCCCGGCAAACGCGCCCTCTACAAATGGCCGAGCC
CTGGCGTGCTCGAACTGGCCCTGCTCGCCGACGGCGTACCGGCCGACAAGCTCTACCCGCTGGACCTGGA
CCGCGCCTTCAAGAAACTCGACACCATCAAGAAAGACATCGTCTGGTGGGGCGGCGGTGCACAGTCGCAG
CAGCTGCTGGCCTCCGGCGAAGTCAGCATGGGCCAGTTCTGGAACGGTCGCATCCACGCCCTGCAAGAAG
ACGGCGCGCCAGTGGGCGTGAGCTGGAAGCAGAACCTGGTGATGGCCGACATCCTCGTCGTGCCTAAAGG
CACGAAGAACAAAGCCGCCGCGATGAAGTTCCTGGCCAGTGCCAGCAGCGCCAAAGGCCAGGACGACTTT
TCCGCCCTGACCGCCTATGCTCCAGTGAACATCGACAGTGTGCAGCGCCTCGACCTTGCGCAGGTCCGGA
TCACCGCCGACAAGCAGAAGAACGGCATCATGGCGAACTTCAAGATCCGCCACAACGTGGAGGACGGCAG
CGTGCAGAGCGCCGACCACTACCAGCAGAACACCCCCATCGGCGACGGCCCCGTGCTGCTGCCCGACAAC
CACTACCTGAGCACCCAGTCCGTGCTGAGCAAAGACCCCAACGAGAAGCGCGATCACATGGTCCTGCTGG
AGTTCGTGACCGCCGCCGGGATCACTCTCGGCATGGACGAGCTGTACAAGGGCGGTACCGGAGGGAGCAT
GAGCAAGGGCGAGGAGCTGTTCACCGGGGTGGTGCCCATCCTGGTCGAGCTGGACGGCGACGTAAACGGC
CACAAGTTCAGCGTGCGCGGCGAGGGCGAGGGCGATGCCACCAACGGCAAGCTGACCCTGAAGTTCATCT
GCACCACCGGCAAGCTGCCCGTGCCCTGGCCCACCCTCGTGACCACCCTGACCTACGGCGTGCAGTGCTT
CAGCCGCTACCCCGACCACATGAAGCAGCACGACTTCTTCAAGTCCGCCATGCCCGAAGGCTACGTCCAG
GAGCGCACCATCAGCTTCAAGGACGACGGCACCTACAAGACCCGCGCCGAGGTGAAGTTCGAGGGCGACA
CCCTGGTGAACCGCATCGAGCTGAAGGGCATCGACTTCAAGGAGGACGGCAACATCCTGGGGCACAAGCT
GGAGTACAACTGGAACGCCAACCTGGCACCGAACCTGCCGACCGCCTACGTCAAGGATCAGATCACCCTC
GATTTCGCCTACTGGGCCAAGAACGGTCCGGCCATTGCGACACGGTGGAATGAATGGCTAGTCAAACTGC
AGGTCGACGAACAAAAACTCATCTCAGAAGAGGATCTGAATGCTGTGGGCCAGGACACGCAGGAGGTCAT
CGTGGTGCCACACTCCTTGCCCTTTAAGGTGGTGGTGATCTCAGCCATCCTGGCCCTGGTGGTGCTCACC
ATCATCTCCCTTATCATCCTCATCATGCTTTGGCAGAAGAAGCCACGTTAA
